>Addgene plasmid #157887 | pLG009 (DRT type 1) | addgene full sequence | sequence record 318174 | Addgene NGS Result
GCAGTCCTTAAACACGACAAAACCTGTGATACTTACCATGGATTCCTCTATGAAGGAAAGGTAGTATAGC
CATTTTGGGTGATACATACAGTGAATGTCATTGCTGTAGTTGAAGTGAGTAAGAGCGCTTAAGATTAAGT
TGAGAGAAAATGAAACTACTTGATAAAAAGTATTACAACCTCGAGCCCAAATATGAGTACCTTAAGGACT
CATTTATTTTAGGACTGGCATGGAAAAAAACAGATAGTTTTGTAAGAACTCACAATTGGTATGCAGATAT
TTTAGAGCTGGACAAGTGTGCGTTTGATATTAGTGATGAAGTCACTAATTGGTCAAACGAGATCTCAAAG
AACGCTCTTTCCAAAAGTGATATTGAATTGATACCGGCTCCAAAAGGAGCAAGCTGGTTCATTAATCAAG
GTAAATGGACTACCAATAAAGATAATAGAAAGATAAGGCCTTTGGCTAACATATCTATTAGGGATCAGTC
TTTTGCTACAGCAGTAACAATGTGCCTTGCTGATGCTATAGAAACAAGACAGAAAGACTGTTCGTTGAGC
AATCTTGGCTATGCTGAGCATGTAAAGAACAAGGTTGTTAGTTACGGAAATAGGCTTGTCTGCGATTGGG
ACAATGAAAGGGCAAGATTTCGTTGGGGAGGAAGTGAATATTATAGGAAGTTCTCTTCCGATTATCGAAG
CTTTCTACAAAGACCTATCTATATAGGCAGGGAAACAGTAAATAAAGTTAGCGGAATTGATGATGTATAT
ATCATCAGTTTAGATCTGAAAAATTTTTTCGGTTCTATAAAAATAAACCTTCTGTTAGAAAAAATCAAAA
AAATATCCGCTGATCATTATGCAGCTAAATTCATAAATGATAATGAATTTTGGACTTTGGCGAATCGGAT
TTTAAGTTGGGATTGGCCTGAAGAATCTTTATCTTTACTTGAGAGTTTGGATATAAAAGAAAAAAATGTT
GGTCTTCCCCAGGGATTAGCTTCTGCTGGTGCTCTGGCGAATGCATATCTCATTGAGTTTGATGAATCTT
TAATTTCTAAGCTTCGTACTAAGATAGAAGACAGCCAAATAATACTGCATGATTATTGTCGATATGTCGA
TGATATTAGATTAGTGATTTCAGGAGAAGCACTAGAAAGTAATAAGATTAAGGAATCTATTCATGCATTA
GTTCAGGGCATTCTTGATGAGACATTGGCTCAAAATCCGTCAGATAATGAACCATATTTAAAAATTAACG
ATAGCAAGACTTATATTCTTGAGCTTTCAGACATTGACAACGGAAGTGGGCTTACAAATCGAATCAATGA
AATTCAGCATGAAGTAGGAGCTTCGAGTATCCCAGAGCGTAACGGACTCGATAATAATATCCCGGCACTT
CAACAATTATTACTGACCGAACAGGATAATTTTTCCGAGGATGTTGATAGTTTATTTCCCGGGTTTAAAA
ATGATAAGTCGATAAAGGTAGAATCTGTACGTAGATTTTCTGCCCATAGGCTGGAAAAAAGTTTGGCTAA
AAAAAGCAAGCTAATTTCACCTGAGGAGAGGAAACAATTTGATAATGAAACCTCACTGATTGCAAAAAAA
TTATTAAAAGCTTGGCTAAAAGATCCATCAATTATGGTTATCTTCCGCAAAGCGATAGCTATCAATCCTA
ATCTAGATGCTTATAGCACCATTCTTGAAATTATTTTTTCAAGAATACAACGCAATCGTGATAAACGAGA
TAAATATATAATGCTGTATCTTCTTTCTGATATATTTCGTAGCGTCATTGATGTCTATCGAAACCTAGAA
TCAGAATACGTCGACGATTATCAAAAATTGATGGGTGAAGTTACATTGTTTGCCCAAAAAATACTTTCCT
GCAAATCTTTTATTCCAAATTACGCATATCAGCAAGCATTATTTTATCTCGCAGTGATCAATAAACCATT
TATAGCTAGTAATAAAGCTTCTTTTGATCTTGCAAGGCTTCAATGCGTCTTAATTAAACAGCATTTAGAA
CCGTTGAATAGTAGTGATGGATACCTATTTGAGGTATCTGCTCAAATCAGTAAAGACTACCGAGCAAATG
CCGCTTTTCTACTTTCTCATACAAATAGTAACAAAGTAGTAGACTTAATTATCGAAAAATTTGCTTTCCG
AGGAGGTGAATTCTGGAATGCAATTTGGAAAGAAATTGTTAGGATGCAAGATAAAGATAGGATTAACGAA
TTTAGATGGGCCATATCAAAATATGAGTCAAAGCCAAATAGTTCGGAGCACTATCTTTCATCAGTGATCA
GTTTCAAGGAAAACCCATTTAGATATGAACATGCGCTTCTCAAGCTAGGTGTAGCATTAGTTGAACTCTT
TGATGATACAGAGAAAAACGTATGGCAACCTGATGGTAAGCAGTATTCTCCACATGAAATAAAAGTAAAA
TTAGAAGGTAACTCAACCTCATGGGGTGAATTATGGCGTCCAAATTTTAGTATTTCATGCTCGATAGATA
AGAAAGGTGAACCTGGTAAAGACCCACGCTATATAAGCCCTGAGTGGTTGGCAAATTATCCACAGACTCA
AAATGATGAACAAAAAATCTATTGGGTTTGCAGTGTGCTAAGAAGTGCTGCTTTAGGCAATGTAGATTAT
ACTCAAAGAAATGATTTAAAACTTGATAAAGCTAAGTATGATGGTATCCATTCTCAGTTTTACAAGCGAC
GTATGGGAATGTTACATACACCAGAGTCAATTGTTGGTTCATATGGAACTATAACAGATTGGTTTGCAAG
TTTTCTTCAGCATGGATTGCAATGGCCAGGTTTTTCTTCTTCGTATATAAGCCAAGAAGATATATTGTCA
ATTACTAATATTATTGAGTTTAAAAACTGTTTATTGGAACGGCTAGGCTACTTAAATAAGCAGATATGTA
TTTCATCGAATGTTCCAACCTTACCGACTGTTGTCAACAGGCCTGAATTAGCATCTAACCATTTTAGAAT
TGTTACGGTTCAGCAGTTATTTCCTAAGGATACTAATTTCCATCCTTCTGACGTGACTTTGGCTAATCCC
GATGTGCGCTGGAAGCACAGAGAGCACCTTGCGGAAATCTGTAAGCTAACGGAGCAAACTTTAAATGCAA
AACTTAAAACTGAGTCTAGGGAACATACAAGCACAGCTGATCTAATCGTTTTTTCTGAGTTAGCAGTTCA
CCCAGAAGATGAAGATATAGTTAGAGCACTGGCATTTAGAACCAAAGCCATCATTTTTTCCGGCTTTGTC
TTCTGTGAACAAGATGGCCGAATAGTTAACAAAGCTCGTTGGATTATTCCAGACTCTTCAGAGTCTGGGA
CCCAATGGCGTGTCCGTGATCAGGGGAAACATCATATGACCAGTGATGAAGTGGCTCTTGGCATTCAAGG
ATATAGACCATCCCAACATATTATTTCAATTGAGGGTCACCCTGAGGGACCATTTAAATTAACTGGTGCG
ATTTGCTACGATGCAACAGATATAAAGCTTGCGGCAGATCTGAGAGATTTGACTGACATGTTTGTCATTG
CAGCATACAATAAAGATGTAGACACATTTGATAATATGGCTTCAGCACTACAATGGCATATGTATCAGCA
TATTGTTATTACGAATACGGGAGAATATGGAGGCTCAACTATGCAAGCCCCGTACAAAGAGAAATATCAT
AAATTGATTTCTCATGCTCATGGGACTGGTCAAATAGCAATTAGTACTGCTGATATAGATTTAGCAGCAT
TCAGGCGGAAGCTACAAATATATAAAAAGACCAAAACCCAGCCTGCTGGATACAATAGAAAACATTAAGG
ATTTTTATGGATACTTTAGTTAAGTTAGCTACAATTATTTCTCCATTAATTAGTGCTGGAGTAGCTATTT
GGGCAATTTTGGTTGCTAAAAAAACCATCAGTGAAAGCAAAGAAATTGCCAAGAAAACCATCGCTGATAC
GGCCTACCAAGCATATTTGCAATTAGCCATGGAGAACCCACAATTTTCGAAAGGCTACAGCGCAGATTGT
AGACAGGAGCGAGACCCTATGTATGATCAATATGTTTGGTACGTGGCTAGGATGATATTCTGCTTTGAGA
AAATCATCGAGGTTGAAGTAAACTTAAAAGATAGTTCTTGGGCAAATACGTTGGAAAAACATTTGAAGTT
TCATTCTGAACATTTTAAGAAAACGAATGTTGTCGAAGAGGCTCTCTATATTCCCCCTATTTTGGATCTC
ATAAGATGTGCAGCTAACTAATAACTTATCCCAATAGGATTATATTCCACACGATAAGCCCACTGGAAAA
TGTAACATCCCAAGATAGTTTTTGGGATTGTTTCCCAGTGGGCGGAAAGTATCATGATAGTTGTCACCCC
CGGTGGAGCTGCAAAGATTTTTATGGGGTGGGTGTTACATTGCGCGCAATAACTAGCATAACCCCTTGGG
GCCTCTAAACGGGTCTTGAGGGGTTTTTTGCTGAAACCTCAGGCATTTGAGAAGCACACGGTCACACTGC
TTCCGGTAGTCAATAAACCGGTAAACCAGCAATAGACATAAGCGGCTATTTAACGACCCTGCCCTGAACC
GACGACCGGGTCGAATTTGCTTTCGAATTTCTGCCATTCATCCGCTTATTATCACTTATTCAGGCGTAGC
ACCAGGCGTTTAAGGGCACCAATAACTGCCTTAAAAAAATTACGCCCCGCCCTGCCACTCATCGCAATAC
TGTTGTAATTCATTTAACATTCTGCCGACATGGAAGCCATCACAGACGGCATGATGAACCTGAATCGCCA
GCGGCATCAGCACCTTGTCGCCTTGCGTATAATATTTGCCCATAGTGAAAACGGGGGCGAAGAAGTTGTC
CATATTGGCCACGTTTAAATCAAAACTGGTGAAACTCACCCAGGGATTGGCTGAGACGAAAAACATATTC
TCAATAAACCCTTTAGGGAAATAGGCCAGGTTTTCACCGTAACACGCCACATCTTGCGAATATATGTGTA
GAAACTGCCGGAAATCGTCGTGGTATTCACTCCAGAGCGATGAAAACGTTTCAGTTTGCTCATGGAAAAC
GGTGTAACAAGGGTGAACACTATCCCATATCACCAGCTCACCGTCTTTCATCGCCATACGGAACTCTGGA
TGAGCATTCATCAGGCGGGCAAGAATGTGAATAAAGGCCGGATAAAACTTGTGCTTATTTTTCTTTACGG
TCTTTAAAAAGGCCGTAATATCCAGCTGAACGGTCTGGTTATAGGTACATTGAGCAACTGACTGAAATGC
CTCAAAATGTTCTTTACGATGCCATTGGGATATATCAACGGTGGTATATCCAGTGATTTTTTTCTCCATT
TTAGCTTCCTTAGCTCCTGAAAATCTCGATAACTCAAAAAATACGCCCGGTAGTGATCTTATTTCATTAT
GGTGAAAGTTGGAACCTCTTACGTGCCGATCAACGTCTCATTTTCGCCAAAAGTTGGCCCAGGGCTTCCC
GGTATCAACAGGGACACCAGGATTTATTTATTCTGCGAAGTGATCTTCCGTCACAGGTATTTATTCGGCG
CAAAGTGCGTCGGGTGATGCTGCCAACTTACTGATTTAGTGTATGATGGTGTTTTTGAGGTGCTCCAGTG
GCTTCTGTTTCTATCAGCTGTCCCTCCTGTTCAGCTACTGACGGGGTGGTGCGTAACGGCAAAAGCACCG
CCGGACATCAGCGCTAGCGGAGTGTATACTGGCTTACTATGTTGGCACTGATGAGGGTGTCAGTGAAGTG
CTTCATGTGGCAGGAGAAAAAAGGCTGCACCGGTGCGTCAGCAGAATATGTGATACAGGATATATTCCGC
TTCCTCGCTCACTGACTCGCTACGCTCGGTCGTTCGACTGCGGCGAGCGGAAATGGCTTACGAACGGGGC
GGAGATTTCCTGGAAGATGCCAGGAAGATACTTAACAGGGAAGTGAGAGGGCCGCGGCAAAGCCGTTTTT
CCATAGGCTCCGCCCCCCTGACAAGCATCACGAAATCTGACGCTCAAATCAGTGGTGGCGAAACCCGACA
GGACTATAAAGATACCAGGCGTTTCCCCCTGGCGGCTCCCTCGTGCGCTCTCCTGTTCCTGCCTTTCGGT
TTACCGGTGTCATTCCGCTGTTATGGCCGCGTTTGTCTCATTCCACGCCTGACACTCAGTTCCGGGTAGG
CAGTTCGCTCCAAGCTGGACTGTATGCACGAACCCCCCGTTCAGTCCGACCGCTGCGCCTTATCCGGTAA
CTATCGTCTTGAGTCCAACCCGGAAAGACATGCAAAAGCACCACTGGCAGCAGCCACTGGTAATTGATTT
AGAGGAGTTAGTCTTGAAGTCATGCGCCGGTTAAGGCTAAACTGAAAGGACAAGTTTTGGTGACTGCGCT
CCTCCAAGCCAGTTACCTCGGTTCAAAGAGTTGGTAGCTCAGAGAACCTTCGAAAAACCGCCCTGCAAGG
CGGTTTTTTCGTTTTCAGAGCAAGAGATTACGCGCAGACCAAAACGATCTCAAGAAGATCATCTTATTAA
TCAGATAAAATATTTCTAGATTTCAGTGCAATTTATCTCTTCAAATGTAGCACCTGAAGTCAGCCCCATA
CGATATAAGTTGTAATTCTCATGTTAGTCATGCCCCGCGCCCACCGGAAGGAGCTGACTGGGTTGAAGGC
TCTCAAGGGCATCGGTCGAGATCCCGGTGCCTAATGAGTGAGCTAACTTACATTAATTGCGTTGC
Features (pLannotate 1.2.2; 8 found; start..end, strand, type, name):
   4463..4510    +  terminator     T7 terminator: transcription terminator for bacteriophage T7 RNA polymerase
   4733..5389    -  CDS            cat: CAT_ECOLX - Experimental evidence at protein level: Swiss-Prot protein existence level 1. This enzyme is an effector of chloramphenicol resistance in bacteria. From Escherichia coli. This protein is used as a marker in many commonly used cloning vectors, such as pACYC184.
   5390..5492    -  promoter       cat promoter: promoter of the E. coli cat gene encoding chloramphenicol acetyltransferase
   5613..5756    +  mobile_element IS1 (fragment): prokaryotic transposable element IS1
   5875..5930    -  rep_origin     RSF ori (fragment): Plasmids containing the RSF 1030 origin of replication can be propagated in E. coli cells that contain additional plasmids with compatible origins.
   6018..6563    -  rep_origin     p15A ori: Plasmids containing the medium-copy-number p15A origin of replication can be propagated in E. coli cells that contain a second plasmid with the ColE1 origin.
   6675..6739    -  CDS            TcR (fragment): tetracycline efflux protein; tet; confers resistance to tetracycline
   6754..6775    -  protein_bind   CAP binding site: CAP binding activates transcription in the presence of cAMP. E. coli catabolite activator protein
