[The description below was written by a language model from this plasmid's Addgene catalogue record and pLannotate feature annotations shown in this document.]
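Description:
pLG009 (DRT type 1) is a bacterial expression plasmid built on the pACYC184 backbone and carrying a defense-associated reverse transcriptase (DRT) type 1 system, described in the record as an RT-nitrilase, cloned from Klebsiella pneumoniae NCTC9143. The insert is listed at 4,451 bp within a sequenced plasmid of 6,785 nt. The automated annotation leaves roughly the first 4.4 kb unannotated, which matches the expected position and size of the insert. The individual open reading frames of the defense system are therefore not resolved in the feature table. No promoter driving the insert is annotated or stated in the record, so it cannot be determined from these fields whether expression relies on native upstream sequence or on another element. A T7 terminator sits immediately downstream of the insert region.

The remainder of the plasmid is standard pACYC184 material. The p15A origin gives low-to-medium copy replication in E. coli and is compatible with ColE1-type plasmids, which allows a second plasmid to be maintained in the same cell. Selection is by chloramphenicol, through the cat gene (chloramphenicol acetyltransferase) under its own promoter. Small annotated remnants, namely an IS1 fragment, a short RSF ori-like match, a CAP binding site and a fragment of the tetracycline resistance gene, are backbone residues. The truncated TcR is consistent with the insert having replaced or disrupted that marker.

The stated purpose is to express the DRT type 1 system in a bacterial host. It was deposited alongside a study of diverse antiviral immune mechanisms in prokaryotes, so its natural use is heterologous reconstitution of the system to test protection against phage infection.
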