Addgene plasmid #157887: pLG009 (DRT type 1)
Purpose: Expresses the DRT type 1 defense system
Depositing lab: Feng Zhang. Depositing organization: Broad Institute. Publication: Diverse enzymatic activities mediate antiviral immunity in prokaryotes. Gao L, Altae-Tran H, Bohning F, Makarova KS, Segel M, Schmid-Burgk JL, Koob J, Wolf YI, Koonin EV, Zhang F. Science. 2020 Aug 28;369(6507):1077-1084. doi: 10.1126/science.aba0372. PubMed 32855333.
Backbone
  Vector backbone: pACYC184
  Vector type: Bacterial Expression
Growth in bacteria
  Bacterial resistance: Chloramphenicol, 25 μg/mL
  Growth temperature: 37°C
  Growth strain: NEB Stable
  Copy number: Low Copy
Gene/Insert
  Gene/Insert name: DRT type 1 (RT-nitrilase)
  Species: Klebsiella pneumoniae NCTC9143
  Insert size (bp): 4451
Terms and licenses: Academic/Nonprofit Terms; Industry Terms: Not Available to Industry
How to cite: pLG009 (DRT type 1) was a gift from Feng Zhang (Addgene plasmid # 157887 ; http://n2t.net/addgene:157887 ; RRID:Addgene_157887)
